Addgene plasmid #179383: pCDH-mApple
Purpose: Lentiviral vector for expression of mApple
Depositing lab: Angus Johnston. Depositing organization: Monash University. Publication: Resolving subcellular pH with a quantitative fluorescent lifetime biosensor. Rennick JJ, Nowell CJ, Pouton CW, Johnston APR. Nat Commun. 2022 Oct 12;13(1):6023. doi: 10.1038/s41467-022-33348-z. PubMed 36224168.
Backbone
  Vector backbone: pCDH
  Backbone manufacturer: System Biosciences
  Backbone size w/o insert (bp): 7644
  Total vector size (bp): 8355
  Vector type: Mammalian Expression, Lentiviral
  Selectable markers: Puromycin
Growth in bacteria
  Bacterial resistance: Ampicillin, 100 μg/mL
  Growth temperature: 37°C
  Growth strain: NEB Stable
  Copy number: High Copy
Gene/Insert
  Gene/Insert name: mApple
  Species: Synthetic
  Insert size (bp): 711
  Promoter: EF1
  Cloning method: Gibson Cloning
  Sequencing primers: 5′ CAAGCTGTGACCGGCG; 3′ gcttcggccagtaacgtta
Resource information
  A portion of this plasmid was derived from a plasmid made by: mApple DNA was obtained from mApple-Lysosomes-20 (RRID:Addgene_54921) which was a gift from Michael Davidson
Terms and licenses: Academic/Nonprofit Terms; Industry Terms: Not Available to Industry
Depositor comments: For intracellular expression of mApple. Please visit https://doi.org/10.1101/2022.04.13.488146 for bioRxiv preprint.
How to cite: pCDH-mApple was a gift from Angus Johnston (Addgene plasmid # 179383 ; http://n2t.net/addgene:179383 ; RRID:Addgene_179383)
