[The description below was written by a language model from this plasmid's Addgene catalogue record and pLannotate feature annotations shown in this document.]
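Description:
pCDH-mApple is a lentiviral mammalian expression vector built on the System Biosciences pCDH backbone, with a total size of 8,355 bp, designed to deliver and express the red fluorescent protein mApple. In bacteria it is maintained as a high-copy plasmid through a ColE1/pUC-type origin and selected with ampicillin via the β-lactamase gene. Short remnants of lac, rop, bom and lacZα sequences in the backbone are annotated only as fragments and appear to be cloning-vector leftovers.

The viral portion has the layout of a Rev-dependent HIV-1 transfer vector. An RSV enhancer/promoter is fused to a truncated 5' LTR to drive genomic RNA production in packaging cells, followed by the Ψ packaging signal with an adjoining gag fragment, the Rev response element for nuclear export of the unspliced transcript, and the cPPT/CTS element that aids nuclear import of the reverse-transcribed genome. A second truncated LTR closes the cassette downstream, followed by an SV40 polyadenylation signal and SV40 origin.

Between these elements sits the expression unit. An EF-1α core promoter joined to an HTLV-1 LTR segment (a common composite EF1 promoter arrangement) drives the 711 bp mammalian codon-optimised mApple coding sequence, a photostable monomeric DsRed derivative inserted by Gibson assembly. An EMCV IRES then allows translation of puromycin N-acetyltransferase from the same transcript, so that puromycin selection enriches for cells that also express mApple. A WPRE downstream enhances transcript stability and expression.

The mApple sequence was taken from an earlier lysosome-targeted mApple plasmid. According to the record, the construct is used for intracellular expression of mApple and was deposited with work on a quantitative fluorescence-lifetime biosensor for subcellular pH.
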