Features (pLannotate 1.2.2; 27 found; start..end, strand, type, name):
      6..232     +  promoter       RSV promoter: Rous sarcoma virus enhancer/promoter
    233..413     +  LTR            5' LTR (truncated): truncated 5' long terminal repeat (LTR) from HIV-1
    460..585     +  misc_feature   HIV-1 Ψ: packaging signal of human immunodeficiency virus type 1
    569..907     +  CDS            HIV-1 gag (fragment): gag protein from human immunodeficiency virus 1; gag
   1078..1311    +  misc_feature   RRE: The Rev response element (RRE) of HIV-1 allows for Rev-dependent mRNA export from the nucleus to the cytoplasm.
   1688..1788    +  CDS            Rev (fragment): human immunodeficiency virus 1 (HIV-1) Rev protein; rev; enhances nuclear export of unspliced and incompletely spliced viral mRNAs
   1807..1923    +  misc_feature   cPPT/CTS: central polypurine tract and central termination sequence of HIV-1
   1966..2177    +  promoter       EF-1α core promoter: core promoter for human elongation factor EF-1α
   2190..2458    +  LTR            5' LTR (truncated): truncated 5' long terminal repeat (LTR) from human T-cell leukemia virus (HTLV) type 1
   2509..3219    +  CDS            mApple: photostable monomeric derivative of DsRed (Shaner et al., 2008) mammalian codon-optimized
   3340..3802    +  misc_feature   IRES: internal ribosome entry site (IRES) of the encephalomyocarditis virus (EMCV)
   3828..4425    +  CDS            PuroR (fragment): puromycin N-acetyltransferase; pac from Streptomyces; confers resistance to puromycin
   4434..5022    +  misc_feature   WPRE: woodchuck hepatitis virus posttranscriptional regulatory element
   5017..5124    +  CDS            nef (fragment): NEF_SIVS4 - Experimental evidence at protein level: Swiss-Prot protein existence level 1. Interferes with TCR signaling from the cell membrane. Interacts with CD247/TCRZ (TCR zeta chain) and exert potent down- regulation of cell surface TCR/CD3 complexes. From Simian immunodeficiency virus (isolate F236/smH4) (SIV-sm) (Simian immunodeficiency virus sooty mangabey monkey).
   5149..5329    +  LTR            5' LTR (truncated): truncated 5' long terminal repeat (LTR) from HIV-1
   5401..5522    +  polyA_signal   SV40 poly(A) signal: SV40 polyadenylation signal
   5562..5697    +  rep_origin     SV40 ori: SV40 origin of replication
   5754..5770    -  protein_bind   lac operator: The lac repressor binds to the lac operator to inhibit transcription in E. coli. This inhibition can be relieved by adding lactose or isopropyl-β-D-thiogalactopyranoside (IPTG). lac repressor encoded by lacI
   5778..5808    -  promoter       lac promoter: promoter for the E. coli lac operon
   5823..5844    -  protein_bind   CAP binding site: CAP binding activates transcription in the presence of cAMP. E. coli catabolite activator protein
   5857..5949    -  CDS            lacI (fragment): lac repressor; lacI; The lac repressor binds to the lac operator to inhibit transcription in E. coli. This inhibition can be relieved by adding lactose or isopropyl-β-D-thiogalactopyranoside (IPTG).
   6132..6720    -  rep_origin     ori: high-copy-number ColE1/pMB1/pBR322/pUC origin of replication
   6891..7751    -  CDS            AmpR: β-lactamase; bla; confers resistance to ampicillin, carbenicillin, and related antibiotics
   7752..7856    -  promoter       AmpR promoter: bla
   7951..7986    +  CDS            rop (fragment): Rop protein, which maintains plasmids at low copy number; rop
   8088..8187    +  misc_feature   bom (fragment): basis of mobility region from pBR322
   8193..8347    -  CDS            lacZα (fragment): LacZα fragment of β-galactosidase; lacZ fragment
>Addgene plasmid #179383 | pCDH-mApple | addgene full sequence | sequence record 355331 | Addgene NGS Result
ACGCGTGTAGTCTTATGCAATACTCTTGTAGTCTTGCAACATGGTAACGATGAGTTAGCAACATGCCTTA
CAAGGAGAGAAAAAGCACCGTGCATGCCGATTGGTGGAAGTAAGGTGGTACGATCGTGCCTTATTAGGAA
GGCAACAGACGGGTCTGACATGGATTGGACGAACCACTGAATTGCCGCATTGCAGAGATATTGTATTTAA
GTGCCTAGCTCGATACATAAACGGGTCTCTCTGGTTAGACCAGATCTGAGCCTGGGAGCTCTCTGGCTAA
CTAGGGAACCCACTGCTTAAGCCTCAATAAAGCTTGCCTTGAGTGCTTCAAGTAGTGTGTGCCCGTCTGT
TGTGTGACTCTGGTAACTAGAGATCCCTCAGACCCTTTTAGTCAGTGTGGAAAATCTCTAGCAGTGGCGC
CCGAACAGGGACTTGAAAGCGAAAGGGAAACCAGAGGAGCTCTCTCGACGCAGGACTCGGCTTGCTGAAG
CGCGCACGGCAAGAGGCGAGGGGCGGCGACTGGTGAGTACGCCAAAAATTTTGACTAGCGGAGGCTAGAA
GGAGAGAGATGGGTGCGAGAGCGTCAGTATTAAGCGGGGGAGAATTAGATCGCGATGGGAAAAAATTCGG
TTAAGGCCAGGGGGAAAGAAAAAATATAAATTAAAACATATAGTATGGGCAAGCAGGGAGCTAGAACGAT
TCGCAGTTAATCCTGGCCTGTTAGAAACATCAGAAGGCTGTAGACAAATACTGGGACAGCTACAACCATC
CCTTCAGACAGGATCAGAAGAACTTAGATCATTATATAATACAGTAGCAACCCTCTATTGTGTGCATCAA
AGGATAGAGATAAAAGACACCAAGGAAGCTTTAGACAAGATAGAGGAAGAGCAAAACAAAAGTAAGACCA
CCGCACAGCAAGCGGCCACTGATCTTCAGACCTGGAGGAGGAGATATGAGGGACAATTGGAGAAGTGAAT
TATATAAATATAAAGTAGTAAAAATTGAACCATTAGGAGTAGCACCCACCAAGGCAAAGAGAAGAGTGGT
GCAGAGAGAAAAAAGAGCAGTGGGAATAGGAGCTTTGTTCCTTGGGTTCTTGGGAGCAGCAGGAAGCACT
ATGGGCGCAGCGTCAATGACGCTGACGGTACAGGCCAGACAATTATTGTCTGGTATAGTGCAGCAGCAGA
ACAATTTGCTGAGGGCTATTGAGGCGCAACAGCATCTGTTGCAACTCACAGTCTGGGGCATCAAGCAGCT
CCAGGCAAGAATCCTGGCTGTGGAAAGATACCTAAAGGATCAACAGCTCCTGGGGATTTGGGGTTGCTCT
GGAAAACTCATTTGCACCACTGCTGTGCCTTGGAATGCTAGTTGGAGTAATAAATCTCTGGAACAGATTT
GGAATCACACGACCTGGATGGAGTGGGACAGAGAAATTAACAATTACACAAGCTTAATACACTCCTTAAT
TGAAGAATCGCAAAACCAGCAAGAAAAGAATGAACAAGAATTATTGGAATTAGATAAATGGGCAAGTTTG
TGGAATTGGTTTAACATAACAAATTGGCTGTGGTATATAAAATTATTCATAATGATAGTAGGAGGCTTGG
TAGGTTTAAGAATAGTTTTTGCTGTACTTTCTATAGTGAATAGAGTTAGGCAGGGATATTCACCATTATC
GTTTCAGACCCACCTCCCAACCCCGAGGGGACCCGACAGGCCCGAAGGAATAGAAGAAGAAGGTGGAGAG
AGAGACAGAGACAGATCCATTCGATTAGTGAACGGATCTCGACGGTATCGGTTAACTTTTAAAAGAAAAG
GGGGGATTGGGGGGTACAGTGCAGGGGAAAGAATAGTAGACATAATAGCAACAGACATACAAACTAAAGA
ATTACAAAAACAAATTACAAAATTCAAAATTTTATCGATACTAGTGGATCTGCGATCGCTCCGGTGCCCG
TCAGTGGGCAGAGCGCACATCGCCCACAGTCCCCGAGAAGTTGGGGGGAGGGGTCGGCAATTGAACGGGT
GCCTAGAGAAGGTGGCGCGGGGTAAACTGGGAAAGTGATGTCGTGTACTGGCTCCGCCTTTTTCCCGAGG
GTGGGGGAGAACCGTATATAAGTGCAGTAGTCGCCGTGAACGTTCTTTTTCGCAACGGGTTTGCCGCCAG
AACACAGCTGAAGCTTCGAGGGGCTCGCATCTCTCCTTCACGCGCCCGCCGCCCTACCTGAGGCCGCCAT
CCACGCCGGTTGAGTCGCGTTCTGCCGCCTCCCGCCTGTGGTGCCTCCTGAACTGCGTCCGCCGTCTAGG
TAAGTTTAAAGCTCAGGTCGAGACCGGGCCTTTGTCCGGCGCTCCCTTGGAGCCTACCTAGACTCAGCCG
GCTCTCCACGCTTTGCCTGACCCTGCTTGCTCAACTCTACGTCTTTGTTTCGTTTTCTGTTCTGCGCCGT
TACAGATCCAAGCTGTGACCGGCGCCTACTCTAGAGCTAGCGAATTCCGGTCGCCACCATGGTGAGCAAG
GGCGAGGAGAATAACATGGCCATCATCAAGGAGTTCATGCGCTTCAAGGTGCACATGGAGGGCTCCGTGA
ACGGCCACGAGTTCGAGATCGAGGGCGAGGGCGAGGGCCGCCCCTACGAGGCCTTTCAGACCGCTAAGCT
GAAGGTGACCAAGGGTGGCCCCCTGCCCTTCGCCTGGGACATCCTGTCCCCTCAGTTCATGTACGGCTCC
AAGGTCTACATTAAGCACCCAGCCGACATCCCCGACTACTTCAAGCTGTCCTTCCCCGAGGGCTTCAGGT
GGGAGCGCGTGATGAACTTCGAGGACGGCGGCATTATTCACGTTAACCAGGACTCCTCCCTGCAGGACGG
CGTGTTCATCTACAAGGTGAAGCTGCGCGGCACCAACTTCCCCTCCGACGGCCCCGTAATGCAGAAGAAG
ACCATGGGCTGGGAGGCCTCCGAGGAGCGGATGTACCCCGAGGACGGCGCCCTGAAGAGCGAGATCAAGA
AGAGGCTGAAGCTGAAGGACGGCGGCCACTACGCCGCCGAGGTCAAGACCACCTACAAGGCCAAGAAGCC
CGTGCAGCTGCCCGGCGCCTACATCGTCGACATCAAGTTGGACATCGTGTCCCACAACGAGGACTACACC
ATCGTGGAACAGTACGAACGCGCCGAGGGCCGCCACTCCACCGGCGGCATGGACGAGCTGTACAAGTAAG
CGGCCGCGCCCCTCTCCCTCCCCCCCCCCTAACGTTACTGGCCGAAGCCGCTTGGAATAAGGCCGGTGTG
CGTTTGTCTATATGTTATTTTCCACCATATTGCCGTCTTTTGGCAATGTGAGGGCCCGGAAACCTGGCCC
TGTCTTCTTGACGAGCATTCCTAGGGGTCTTTCCCCTCTCGCCAAAGGAATGCAAGGTCTGTTGAATGTC
GTGAAGGAAGCAGTTCCTCTGGAAGCTTCTTGAAGACAAACAACGTCTGTAGCGACCCTTTGCAGGCAGC
GGAACCCCCCACCTGGCGACAGGTGCCTCTGCGGCCAAAAGCCACGTGTATAAGATACACCTGCAAAGGC
GGCACAACCCCAGTGCCACGTTGTGAGTTGGATAGTTGTGGAAAGAGTCAAATGGCTCTCCTCAAGCGTA
TTCAACAAGGGGCTGAAGGATGCCCAGAAGGTACCCCATTGTATGGGATCTGATCTGGGGCCTCGGTGCA
CATGCTTTACATGTGTTTAGTCGAGGTTAAAAAAACGTCTAGGCCCCCCGAACCACGGGGACGTGGTTTT
CCTTTGAAAAACACGATGATAATATGGCCACAACCATGGCGTCCGGAATGACCGAGTACAAGCCCACGGT
GCGCCTCGCCACCCGCGACGACGTCCCCAGGGCCGTACGCACCCTCGCCGCCGCGTTCGCCGACTACCCC
GCCACGCGCCACACCGTCGATCCGGACCGCCACATCGAGCGGGTCACCGAGCTGCAAGAACTCTTCCTCA
CGCGCGTCGGGCTCGACATCGGCAAGGTGTGGGTCGCGGACGACGGCGCCGCGGTGGCGGTCTGGACCAC
GCCGGAGAGCGTCGAAGCGGGGGCGGTGTTCGCCGAGATCGGCCCGCGCATGGCCGAGTTGAGCGGTTCC
CGGCTGGCCGCGCAGCAACAGATGGAAGGCCTCCTGGCGCCGCACCGGCCCAAGGAGCCCGCGTGGTTCC
TGGCCACCGTCGGCGTCTCGCCCGACCACCAGGGCAAGGGTCTGGGCAGCGCCGTCGTGCTCCCCGGAGT
GGAGGCGGCCGAGCGCGCCGGGGTGCCCGCCTTCCTGGAGACCTCCGCGCCCCGCAACCTCCCCTTCTAC
GAGCGGCTCGGCTTCACCGTCACCGCCGACGTCGAGGTGCCCGAAGGACCGCGCACCTGGTGCATGACCC
GCAAGCCCGGTGCCTAGGTCGACAATCAACCTCTGGATTACAAAATTTGTGAAAGATTGACTGGTATTCT
TAACTATGTTGCTCCTTTTACGCTATGTGGATACGCTGCTTTAATGCCTTTGTATCATGCTATTGCTTCC
CGTATGGCTTTCATTTTCTCCTCCTTGTATAAATCCTGGTTGCTGTCTCTTTATGAGGAGTTGTGGCCCG
TTGTCAGGCAACGTGGCGTGGTGTGCACTGTGTTTGCTGACGCAACCCCCACTGGTTGGGGCATTGCCAC
CACCTGTCAGCTCCTTTCCGGGACTTTCGCTTTCCCCCTCCCTATTGCCACGGCGGAACTCATCGCCGCC
TGCCTTGCCCGCTGCTGGACAGGGGCTCGGCTGTTGGGCACTGACAATTCCGTGGTGTTGTCGGGGAAAT
CATCGTCCTTTCCTTGGCTGCTCGCCTGTGTTGCCACCTGGATTCTGCGCGGGACGTCCTTCTGCTACGT
CCCTTCGGCCCTCAATCCAGCGGACCTTCCTTCCCGCGGCCTGCTGCCGGCTCTGCGGCCTCTTCCGCGT
CTTCGCCTTCGCCCTCAGACGAGTCGGATCTCCCTTTGGGCCGCCTCCCCGCCTGGTACCTTTAAGACCA
ATGACTTACAAGGCAGCTGTAGATCTTAGCCACTTTTTAAAAGAAAAGGGGGGACTGGAAGGGCTAATTC
ACTCCCAACGAAGATAAGATCTGCTTTTTGCTTGTACTGGGTCTCTCTGGTTAGACCAGATCTGAGCCTG
GGAGCTCTCTGGCTAACTAGGGAACCCACTGCTTAAGCCTCAATAAAGCTTGCCTTGAGTGCTTCAAGTA
GTGTGTGCCCGTCTGTTGTGTGACTCTGGTAACTAGAGATCCCTCAGACCCTTTTAGTCAGTGTGGAAAA
TCTCTAGCAGTAGTAGTTCATGTCATCTTATTATTCAGTATTTATAACTTGCAAAGAAATGAATATCAGA
GAGTGAGAGGAACTTGTTTATTGCAGCTTATAATGGTTACAAATAAAGCAATAGCATCACAAATTTCACA
AATAAAGCATTTTTTTCACTGCATTCTAGTTGTGGTTTGTCCAAACTCATCAATGTATCTTATCATGTCT
GGCTCTAGCTATCCCGCCCCTAACTCCGCCCATCCCGCCCCTAACTCCGCCCAGTTCCGCCCATTCTCCG
CCCCATGGCTGACTAATTTTTTTTATTTATGCAGAGGCCGAGGCCGCCTCGGCCTCTGAGCTATTCCAGA
AGTAGTGAGGAGGCTTTTTTGGAGGCCTAGACTTTTGCAGAGACCAAATTCGTAATCATGTCATAGCTGT
TTCCTGTGTGAAATTGTTATCCGCTCACAATTCCACACAACATACGAGCCGGAAGCATAAAGTGTAAAGC
CTGGGGTGCCTAATGAGTGAGCTAACTCACATTAATTGCGTTGCGCTCACTGCCCGCTTTCCAGTCGGGA
AACCTGTCGTGCCAGCTGCATTAATGAATCGGCCAACGCGCGGGGAGAGGCGGTTTGCGTATTGGGCGCT
CTTCCGCTTCCTCGCTCACTGACTCGCTGCGCTCGGTCGTTCGGCTGCGGCGAGCGGTATCAGCTCACTC
AAAGGCGGTAATACGGTTATCCACAGAATCAGGGGATAACGCAGGAAAGAACATGTGAGCAAAAGGCCAG
CAAAAGGCCAGGAACCGTAAAAAGGCCGCGTTGCTGGCGTTTTTCCATAGGCTCCGCCCCCCTGACGAGC
ATCACAAAAATCGACGCTCAAGTCAGAGGTGGCGAAACCCGACAGGACTATAAAGATACCAGGCGTTTCC
CCCTGGAAGCTCCCTCGTGCGCTCTCCTGTTCCGACCCTGCCGCTTACCGGATACCTGTCCGCCTTTCTC
CCTTCGGGAAGCGTGGCGCTTTCTCATAGCTCACGCTGTAGGTATCTCAGTTCGGTGTAGGTCGTTCGCT
CCAAGCTGGGCTGTGTGCACGAACCCCCCGTTCAGCCCGACCGCTGCGCCTTATCCGGTAACTATCGTCT
TGAGTCCAACCCGGTAAGACACGACTTATCGCCACTGGCAGCAGCCACTGGTAACAGGATTAGCAGAGCG
AGGTATGTAGGCGGTGCTACAGAGTTCTTGAAGTGGTGGCCTAACTACGGCTACACTAGAAGAACAGTAT
TTGGTATCTGCGCTCTGCTGAAGCCAGTTACCTTCGGAAAAAGAGTTGGTAGCTCTTGATCCGGCAAACA
AACCACCGCTGGTAGCGGTGGTTTTTTTGTTTGCAAGCAGCAGATTACGCGCAGAAAAAAAGGATCTCAA
GAAGATCCTTTGATCTTTTCTACGGGGTCTGACGCTCAGTGGAACGAAAACTCACGTTAAGGGATTTTGG
TCATGAGATTATCAAAAAGGATCTTCACCTAGATCCTTTTAAATTAAAAATGAAGTTTTAAATCAATCTA
AAGTATATATGAGTAAACTTGGTCTGACAGTTACCAATGCTTAATCAGTGAGGCACCTATCTCAGCGATC
TGTCTATTTCGTTCATCCATAGTTGCCTGACTCCCCGTCGTGTAGATAACTACGATACGGGAGGGCTTAC
CATCTGGCCCCAGTGCTGCAATGATACCGCGAGACCCACGCTCACCGGCTCCAGATTTATCAGCAATAAA
CCAGCCAGCCGGAAGGGCCGAGCGCAGAAGTGGTCCTGCAACTTTATCCGCCTCCATCCAGTCTATTAAT
TGTTGCCGGGAAGCTAGAGTAAGTAGTTCGCCAGTTAATAGTTTGCGCAACGTTGTTGCCATTGCTACAG
GCATCGTGGTGTCACGCTCGTCGTTTGGTATGGCTTCATTCAGCTCCGGTTCCCAACGATCAAGGCGAGT
TACATGATCCCCCATGTTGTGCAAAAAAGCGGTTAGCTCCTTCGGTCCTCCGATCGTTGTCAGAAGTAAG
TTGGCCGCAGTGTTATCACTCATGGTTATGGCAGCACTGCATAATTCTCTTACTGTCATGCCATCCGTAA
GATGCTTTTCTGTGACTGGTGAGTACTCAACCAAGTCATTCTGAGAATAGTGTATGCGGCGACCGAGTTG
CTCTTGCCCGGCGTCAATACGGGATAATACCGCGCCACATAGCAGAACTTTAAAAGTGCTCATCATTGGA
AAACGTTCTTCGGGGCGAAAACTCTCAAGGATCTTACCGCTGTTGAGATCCAGTTCGATGTAACCCACTC
GTGCACCCAACTGATCTTCAGCATCTTTTACTTTCACCAGCGTTTCTGGGTGAGCAAAAACAGGAAGGCA
AAATGCCGCAAAAAAGGGAATAAGGGCGACACGGAAATGTTGAATACTCATACTCTTCCTTTTTCAATAT
TATTGAAGCATTTATCAGGGTTATTGTCTCATGAGCGGATACATATTTGAATGTATTTAGAAAAATAAAC
AAATAGGGGTTCCGCGCACATTTCCCCGAAAAGTGCCACCTGACGTCTAAGAAACCATTATTATCATGAC
ATTAACCTATAAAAATAGGCGTATCACGAGGCCCTTTCGTCTCGCGCGTTTCGGTGATGACGGTGAAAAC
CTCTGACACATGCAGCTCCCGGAGACGGTCACAGCTTGTCTGTAAGCGGATGCCGGGAGCAGACAAGCCC
GTCAGGGCGCGTCAGCGGGTGTTGGCGGGTGTCGGGGCTGGCTTAACTATGCGGCATCAGAGCAGATTGT
ACTGAGAGTGCACCATATGCGGTGTGAAATACCGCACAGATGCGTAAGGAGAAAATACCGCATCAGGCGC
CATTCGCCATTCAGGCTGCGCAACTGTTGGGAAGGGCGATCGGTGCGGGCCTCTTCGCTATTACGCCAGC
TGGCGAAAGGGGGATGTGCTGCAAGGCGATTAAGTTGGGTAACGCCAGGGTTTTCCCAGTCACGACGTTG
TAAAACGACGGCCAGTGCCAAGCTG
